Addgene plasmid #45586: pQuantA-puro-kana
Purpose: (Empty Backbone)
Depositing lab: Andrzej Dziembowski. Depositing organization: Polish Academy of Sciences, Institute of Biochemistry and Biophysics. Publication: A new strategy for gene targeting and functional proteomics using the DT40 cell line. Orlowska KP, Klosowska K, Szczesny RJ, Cysewski D, Krawczyk PS, Dziembowski A. Nucleic Acids Res. 2013 Sep;41(17):e167. doi: 10.1093/nar/gkt650. Epub 2013 Jul 27. PubMed 23892402.
Backbone
  Vector backbone: pET28
  Backbone manufacturer: Novagen
  Vector type: Cre/Lox ; DT40 cell line targeting
  Selectable markers: Puromycin
  Tag / fusion protein: Quant-A tag (C terminal on backbone)
Growth in bacteria
  Bacterial resistance: Kanamycin, 50 μg/mL
  Growth temperature: 37°C
  Growth strain: DH5alpha
  Copy number: High Copy
Gene/Insert
  Cloning method: Ligation Independent Cloning
  Sequencing primers: 5′ GGGACTTTCCACACCTGG; 3′ GGGTTTTGTTTCATCACAGGG
Terms and licenses: Academic/Nonprofit Terms; Industry Terms: Not Available to Industry
How to cite: pQuantA-puro-kana was a gift from Andrzej Dziembowski (Addgene plasmid # 45586 ; http://n2t.net/addgene:45586 ; RRID:Addgene_45586)
