[The description below was written by a language model from this plasmid's Addgene catalogue record and pLannotate feature annotations shown in this document.]
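Description:
pQuantA-puro-kana is an empty-backbone gene-targeting vector for the DT40 cell line. It is catalogued as derived from pET28 and is classed as a Cre/Lox construct. The 4.4 kb plasmid is propagated in E. coli at high copy from a ColE1/pUC-type origin and selected with kanamycin through an aph(3')-Ia KanR gene. No gene insert is present. Ligation independent cloning is the listed cloning method, presumably for adding locus-specific homology arms, although the record does not say where or how these are inserted.

The payload has two parts. The first is the Quant-A tag, described as a C-terminal tag carried on the backbone. The feature table shows two tandem IgG-binding units of Staphylococcus aureus protein A in this region, which would allow affinity capture of a tagged protein on IgG. The annotation does not define any further components of the tag. The second part is a eukaryotic selection cassette on the opposite strand, consisting of an SV40 enhancer/early promoter fragment, the puromycin N-acetyltransferase gene (PuroR) and an SV40 polyadenylation signal.

A lox71 site lies just downstream of the protein A units, and a lox66 site lies just beyond the SV40 promoter. As annotated, the span between them contains the bacterial origin and KanR as well as the puromycin cassette. These left- and right-element loxP mutants recombine under Cre to leave a double-mutant site that is a poor substrate for further recombination, which suits marker removal and reuse of the same selection.

Together with the associated publication title, this design points to in-frame C-terminal tagging of endogenous DT40 genes by homologous recombination, followed by functional proteomics on the tagged proteins.
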