Features (pLannotate 1.2.2; 15 found; start..end, strand, type, name):
     97..270     +  CDS            ProtA: IgG-binding unit of Staphylococcus aureus protein A
    274..444     +  CDS            ProtA: IgG-binding unit of Staphylococcus aureus protein A
    492..525     +  protein_bind   lox71: Left element (LE) mutant of loxP (Araki et al., 2010). Cre-mediated recombination occurs in the 8-bp core sequence (GCATACAT). Cre recombinase
   1331..1919    -  rep_origin     ori: high-copy-number ColE1/pMB1/pBR322/pUC origin of replication
   2041..2856    +  CDS            KanR: aminoglycoside phosphotransferase; aph(3')-Ia; confers resistance to kanamycin in bacteria or G418 (Geneticin®) in eukaryotes
   2873..2891    -  promoter       AmpR promoter (fragment): bla
   2901..2925    +  promoter       lac promoter (fragment): promoter for the E. coli lac operon
   2933..2949    +  protein_bind   lac operator: The lac repressor binds to the lac operator to inhibit transcription in E. coli. This inhibition can be relieved by adding lactose or isopropyl-β-D-thiogalactopyranoside (IPTG). lac repressor encoded by lacI
   3059..3140    -  polyA_signal   SV40 poly(A) signal: SV40 polyadenylation signal
   3163..3246    -  CDS            large T antigen (fragment): large T antigen from SV40 (simian virus 40)
   3255..3320    -  CDS            dmpM (fragment): DMPM_STRAD - Protein inferred from homology: Swiss-Prot protein existence level 3. From Streptomyces alboniger.
   3370..3969    -  CDS            PuroR: puromycin N-acetyltransferase; pac from Streptomyces alboniger; confers resistance to puromycin
   4040..4060    +  misc_feature   MCS (fragment): pUC18/19 multiple cloning site
   4066..4359    -  promoter       SV40 promoter (fragment): SV40 enhancer and early promoter
   4362..4395    +  protein_bind   lox66: Right element (RE) mutant of loxP (Araki et al., 2010). Cre-mediated recombination occurs in the 8-bp core sequence (GCATACAT). Cre recombinase
>Addgene plasmid #45586 | pQuantA-puro-kana | depositor full sequence | sequence record 64404 | pQuantA-puro-kana sequence 4404 bps
AAGCTTGCCGCCGATATCACCAGCCTGTACAAGGGCGAGAATTTGTATTTTCAGGGTGAGCTCAAAACCG
CGGCTCTTGCGCAACACGATGAAGCCGTGGACAACAAATTCAACAAAGAACAACAAAACGCGTTCTATGA
GATCTTACATTTACCTAACTTAAACGAAGAACAACGAAACGCCTTCATCCAAAGTTTAAAAGATGACCCA
AGCCAAAGCGCTAACCTTTTAGCGGAAGCTAAAAAGCTAAATGATGCTCAGGCGCCGAAAGTAGACAACA
AATTCAACAAAGAACAACAAAACGCGTTCTATGAGATCTTACATTTACCTAACTTAAACGAAGAACAACG
AAACGCCTTCATCCAAAGTTTAAAAGATGACCCAAGCCAAAGCGCTAACCTTTTAGCAGAAGCTAAAAAG
CTAAATGGTGCTCAGGCGCCGAAAGTAGACGCGAATTCCGCGGGGAAGTCAACCTGAACTAGTGGATCCC
CTACCGTTCGTATAGCATACATTATACGAAGTTATTGATCAACCGGACTGTTACCAACACCCACACCCCT
GTGATGAAACAAAACCCATAAATGCGCATAAAACAAGACGAGATTGGCATGGCTTTATTTGTTTTTTCTT
TTGGCGCTTGACTCAGGATTAAAAAACTGGAATGGTGAAGGTGTCAGCAGCAGTCTTAAAATGAAACATG
TTGGAGCGAACGCCCCCAAAGTTCTACAATGCATCTGAGGACTTTGATTGTACATTTGTTTCTTTTTTAA
TAGTCATTCCAAATATTGTTATAATGCATTGTTACAGGAAGTTACTCGCCTCTGTGAAGGCAACAGCCCA
GCTGGGAGGAGCCGGTACCAATTACTGGTGTTAGATGATAATTGCTTGTCTGTAAATTATGTAACCCAAC
AAGTGTCTTTTTGTATCTTCCGCCTTAAAAACAAAACACACTTGATCCTTTTTGGTTTGTCAAGCAAGCG
GGCTGTGTTCCCCAGTGATAGATGTGAATGAAGGCTTTACAGTCCCCCACAGTCTAGGAGTAAAGTGCCA
GTATGTGGGGGAGGGAGGGGCTACCTGTACACTGACTTAAGACCAGTTCAAATAAAAGTGCACACAATAG
AGGCTTGACTGGTGTTCCCAGGGGGCGCTCTTCCGCTTCCTCGCTCACTGACTCGCTGCGCTCGGTCGTT
CGGCTGCGGCGAGCGGTATCAGCTCACTCAAAGGCGGTAATACGGTTATCCACAGAATCAGGGGATAACG
CAGGAAAGAACATGTGAGCAAAAGGCCAGCAAAAGGCCAGGAACCGTAAAAAGGCCGCGTTGCTGGCGTT
TTTCCATAGGCTCCGCCCCCCTGACGAGCATCACAAAAATCGACGCTCAAGTCAGAGGTGGCGAAACCCG
ACAGGACTATAAAGATACCAGGCGTTTCCCCCTGGAAGCTCCCTCGTGCGCTCTCCTGTTCCGACCCTGC
CGCTTACCGGATACCTGTCCGCCTTTCTCCCTTCGGGAAGCGTGGCGCTTTCTCATAGCTCACGCTGTAG
GTATCTCAGTTCGGTGTAGGTCGTTCGCTCCAAGCTGGGCTGTGTGCACGAACCCCCCGTTCAGCCCGAC
CGCTGCGCCTTATCCGGTAACTATCGTCTTGAGTCCAACCCGGTAAGACACGACTTATCGCCACTGGCAG
CAGCCACTGGTAACAGGATTAGCAGAGCGAGGTATGTAGGCGGTGCTACAGAGTTCTTGAAGTGGTGGCC
TAACTACGGCTACACTAGAAGGACAGTATTTGGTATCTGCGCTCTGCTGAAGCCAGTTACCTTCGGAAAA
AGAGTTGGTAGCTCTTGATCCGGCAAACAAACCACCGCTGGTAGCGGTGGTTTTTTTGTTTGCAAGCAGC
AGATTACGCGCAGAAAAAAAGGATCTCAAGAAGATCCTTTGATCTTTTCTACGGGGTCTGACGCTCAGTG
GAACGAAAACTCACGTTAAGGGATTTTGGTCATGAACAATAAAACTGTCTGCTTACATAAACAGTAATAC
AAGGGGTGTTATGAGCCATATTCAACGGGAAACGTCTTGCTCTAGGCCGCGATTAAATTCCAACATGGAT
GCTGATTTATATGGGTATAAATGGGCTCGCGATAATGTCGGGCAATCAGGTGCGACAATCTATCGATTGT
ATGGGAAGCCCGATGCGCCAGAGTTGTTTCTGAAACATGGCAAAGGTAGCGTTGCCAATGATGTTACAGA
TGAGATGGTCAGACTAAACTGGCTGACGGAATTTATGCCTCTTCCGACCATCAAGCATTTTATCCGTACT
CCTGATGATGCATGGTTACTCACCACTGCGATCCCCGGGAAAACAGCATTCCAGGTATTAGAAGAATATC
CTGATTCAGGTGAAAATATTGTTGATGCGCTGGCAGTGTTCCTGCGCCGGTTGCATTCGATTCCTGTTTG
TAATTGTCCTTTTAACAGCGATCGCGTATTTCGTCTCGCTCAGGCGCAATCACGAATGAATAACGGTTTG
GTTGATGCGAGTGATTTTGATGACGAGCGTAATGGCTGGCCTGTTGAACAAGTCTGGAAAGAAATGCATA
AACTTTTGCCATTCTCACCGGATTCAGTCGTCACTCATGGTGATTTCTCACTTGATAACCTTATTTTTGA
CGAGGGGAAATTAATAGGTTGTATTGATGTTGGACGAGTCGGAATCGCAGACCGATACCAGGATCTTGCC
ATCCTATGGAACTGCCTCGGTGAGTTTTCTCCTTCATTACAGAAACGGCTTTTTCAAAAATATGGTATTG
ATAATCCTGATATGAATAAATTGCAGTTTCATTTGATGCTCGATGAGTTTTTCTAAGAATTAATTCATGA
GGCTCTTCCTTTTTCAATATTCAGGCTTACCTTTATGCTTCCGGCTCGTATGTTGTGTGGAATTGTGAGC
GGATAACAATTTCACACAGGAAACAGCTATGACCATGATTACGCCAAGCTCTAGCTAGAGGTCGACAAAC
CATTATTATCATGACATTAACCTATAAAAATAGGCGTATCACGAGATTGCAGTGAAAAAAATGCTTTATT
TGTGAAATTTGTGATGCTATTGCTTTATTTGTAACCATTATAAGCTGCAATAAACAAGTTAACAACAACA
ATTGCATTCATTTTATGTTTCAGGTTCAGGGGGAGGTGTGGGAGGTTTTTTAAAGCAAGTAAAACCTCTA
CAAATGTGGTATGGCTGATTATGATCCTCTAGAGTCGGTGGGCCTCGGGGGCGGGTGCGGGGTCGGCGGG
GCCGCCCCGGGTGGCTTCGGTCGGAGCCATGGGGTCGTGCGCTCCTTTCGGTCGGGCGCTGCGGGTCGTG
GGGCGGGCGTCAGGCACCGGGCTTGCGGGTCATGCACCAGGTGCGCGGTCCTTCGGGCACCTCGACGTCG
GCGGTGACGGTGAAGCCGAGCCGCTCGTAGAAGGGGAGGTTGCGGGGCGCGGAGGTCTCCAGGAAGGCGG
GCACCCCGGCGCGCTCGGCCGCCTCCACTCCGGGGAGCACGACGGCGCTGCCCAGACCCTTGCCCTGGTG
GTCGGGCGAGACGCCGACGGTGGCCAGGAACCACGCGGGCTCCTTGGGCCGGTGCGGCGCCAGGAGGCCT
TCCATCTGTTGCTGCGCGGCCAGCCGGGAACCGCTCAACTCGGCCATGCGCGGGCCGATCTCGGCGAACA
CCGCCCCCGCTTCGACGCTCTCCGGCGTGGTCCAGACCGCCACCGCGGCGCCGTCGTCCGCGACCCACAC
CTTGCCGATGTCGAGCCCGACGCGCGTGAGGAAGAGTTCTTGCAGCTCGGTGACCCGCTCGATGTGGCGG
TCCGGGTCGACGGTGTGGCGCGTGGCGGGGTAGTCGGCGAACGCGGCGGCGAGGGTGCGTACGGCCCGGG
GGACGTCGTCGCGGGTGGCGAGGCGCACCGTGGGCTTGTACTCGGTCATGGAAGGTCGTCTCCTTGTGAG
GGGTCAGGGGCGTGGGTCAGGGGATGGTGGCGGCACCGGTCGTGGCGGCCGACCTGCAGGCATGCAAGCT
AGCTTTTTGCAAAAGCCTAGGCCTCCAAAAAAGCCTCCCCACTACTTCTGGAATAGCTCAGAGGCAGAGG
CGGCCTCGGCCTCTGCATAAATAAAAAAAATTAGTCAGCCATGGGGCGGAGAATGGGCGGAACTGGGCGG
AGTTAGGGGCGGGATGGGCGGAGTTAGGGGCGGGACTATGGTTGCTGACTAATTGAGATGCATGCTTTGC
ATACTTCTGCCTGCTGGGGAGCCTGGGGACTTTCCACACCTGGTTGCTAACTAATTGAGATGCATGCTTT
GCATACTTCTGCCTGCTGGAAATAACTTCGTATAGCATACATTATACGAACGGTACTCGAGGGG
