>Addgene plasmid #45586 | pQuantA-puro-kana | addgene partial sequence | sequence record 66592 | SV40pro-F 5'-TATTTATGCAGAGGCCGAGG-3'
CAGAAGTAGTGGGGAGGCTTTTTTGGAGGCCTAGGCTTTTGCAAAAAGCTAGCTTGCATGCCTGCAGGTC
GGCCGCCACGACCGGTGCCGCCACCATCCCCTGACCCACGCCCCTGACCCCTCACAAGGAGACGACCTTC
CATGACCGAGTACAAGCCCACGGTGCGCCTCGCCACCCGCGACGACGTCCCCCGGGCCGTACGCACCCTC
GCCGCCGCGTTCGCCGACTACCCCGCCACGCGCCACACCGTCGACCCGGACCGCCACATCGAGCGGGTCA
CCGAGCTGCAAGAACTCTTCCTCACGCGCGTCGGGCTCGACATCGGCAAGGTGTGGGTCGCGGACGACGG
CGCCGCGGTGGCGGTCTGGACCACGCCGGAGAGCGTCGAAGCGGGGGCGGTGTTCGCCGAGATCGGCCCG
CGCATGGCCGAGTTGAGCGGTTCCCGGCTGGCCGCGCAGCAACAGATGGAAGGCCTCCTGGCGCCGCACC
GGCCCAAGGAGCCCGCGTGGTTCCTGGCCACCGTCGGCGTCTCGCCCGACCACCAGGGCAAGGGTCTGGG
CAGCGCCGTCGTGCTCCCCGGAGTGGAGGCGGCCGAGCGCGCCGGGGTGCCCGCCTTCCTGGAGACCTCC
GCGCCCCGCAACCTCCCCTTCTACGAGCGGCTCGGCTTCACCGTCACCGCCGACGTCGAGGTGCCCGAAG
GACCGCGCACCTGGTGCATGACCCGCAAGCCCGGTGCCTGACGCCCGCCCCACGACCCGCAGCGCCCGAC
CGAAAGGAGCGCACGACCCCATGGCTCCGACCGAAGCCACCCGGGGCGGCCCCGCCGACCCCGCACCCGC
CCCCGAGGCCCACCGACTCTAGAGGATCATAATCAGCCATACCACATTTGTAGAGGTTTTACTTGCTTTA
AAAAACCTCCCACACCTCCCCCTGAACCTGAAACATAAAATGAATGCAATTGTTGTTGTTAACTTGTTTA
TTGCAGCTTATA
