>Addgene plasmid #45586 | pQuantA-puro-kana | addgene partial sequence | sequence record 66595 | SV40pro-R 5'-cgggactatggttgctgact-3'
CTTCTGCCTGCTGGGGAGCCTGGGGACTTTCCACACCTGGTTGCTAACTAATTGAGATGCATGCTTTGCA
TACTTCTGCCTGCTGGAAATAACTTCGTATAGCATACATTATACGAACGGTACTCGAGGGGAAGCTTGCC
GCCGATATCACCAGCCTGTACAAGGGCGAGAATTTGTATTTTCAGGGTGAGCTCAAAACCGCGGCTCTTG
CGCAACACGATGAAGCCGTGGACAACAAATTCAACAAAGAACAACAAAACGCGTTCTATGAGATCTTACA
TTTACCTAACTTAAACGAAGAACAACGAAACGCCTTCATCCAAAGTTTAAAAGATGACCCAAGCCAAAGC
GCTAACCTTTTAGCGGAAGCTAAAAAGCTAAATGATGCTCAGGCGCCGAAAGTAGACAACAAATTCAACA
AAGAACAACAAAACGCGTTCTATGAGATCTTACATTTACCTAACTTAAACGAAGAACAACGAAACGCCTT
CATCCAAAGTTTAAAAGATGACCCAAGCCAAAGCGCTAACCTTTTAGCAGAAGCTAAAAAGCTAAATGGT
GCTCAGGCGCCGAAAGTAGACGCGAATTCCGCGGGGAAGTCAACCTGAACTAGTGGATCCCCTACCGTTC
GTATAGCATACATTATACGAAGTTATTGATCAACCGGACTGTTACCAACACCCACACCCCTGTGATGAAA
CAAAACCCATAAATGCGCATAAAACAAGACGAGATTGGCATGGCTTTATTTGT
